Addgene plasmid #148977: pGBW-m4046380
Purpose: Yeast Expression plasmid for SARS-CoV-2 E (envelope)
Depositing lab: Ginkgo Bioworks & Benjie Chen. Depositing organization: Ginkgo Bioworks.
Backbone
  Vector backbone: AmpR; 2u URA3
  Backbone size w/o insert (bp): 4078
  Vector type: Yeast Expression
  Selectable markers: URA3
Growth in bacteria
  Bacterial resistance: Ampicillin, 100 μg/mL
  Growth temperature: 37°C
  Growth strain: DH5alpha
  Copy number: High Copy
Gene/Insert
  Gene/Insert name: SARS-CoV-2 E (envelope) (alt names: envelope protein; E protein)
  Species: S. cerevisiae (budding yeast); Severe acute respiratory syndrome coronavirus 2
  Insert size (bp): 221
  Mutation: Saccharomyces cerevisiae recode 1
  Entrez Gene: E (a.k.a. GU280_gp04)
  Promoter: pGAL1
  Tag / fusion protein: Cleavable thrombin;MBP (C terminal on backbone)
  Cloning method: Unknown
Resource information
  A portion of this plasmid was derived from a plasmid made by: GinkgoBioworks
Depositor comments: NCBI Reference Sequence: YP_009724392.1. Created by gene synthesis with Not1 site. NGS used for QC was performed by Ginkgo and may not fully cover the entire plasmid.
How to cite: pGBW-m4046380 was a gift from Ginkgo Bioworks & Benjie Chen (Addgene plasmid # 148977 ; http://n2t.net/addgene:148977 ; RRID:Addgene_148977)
