[The description below was written by a language model from this plasmid's Addgene catalogue record and pLannotate feature annotations shown in this document.]
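Description:
pGBW-m4046380 is an episomal yeast expression plasmid for producing the SARS-CoV-2 envelope (E) protein in Saccharomyces cerevisiae. It is a shuttle vector. In E. coli it replicates from a ColE1/pUC-type origin and is selected with ampicillin through a β-lactamase gene, which the annotation places downstream of a cat promoter. In yeast it is maintained by the 2μ origin and selected by uracil prototrophy through URA3 with its own promoter, a marker that can also be counterselected with 5-FOA. The record lists it as high copy in bacteria, although the feature table also annotates a short rop reading frame next to AmpR. Phage T3Te and T7Te terminators flank the bacterial origin, and a tonB terminator sits beyond the resistance cassette, presumably insulating these modules from read-through transcription.

The expression cassette is driven by the galactose-inducible, Gal4-regulated GAL1 promoter and ends at a CYC1 terminator. The E open reading frame was made by gene synthesis, based on the NCBI reference protein, and recoded for S. cerevisiae codon usage ("recode 1"). It is fused at its C terminus to E. coli maltose-binding protein (a malE fragment supplied by the backbone). According to the catalogue entry, a thrombin cleavage site lies between the two, so the MBP partner can be removed after affinity purification; this short linker is not annotated separately in the feature table.

E is a small viroporin involved in virus assembly, and the MBP fusion would be expected to help solubility and allow amylose-based capture. The record gives no specific application beyond inducible yeast expression. The depositor notes that its own NGS quality control may not cover the entire plasmid.
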