Features (pLannotate 1.2.2; 14 found; start..end, strand, type, name):
     25..466     +  promoter       GAL1 promoter: S. cerevisiae GAL1; inducible promoter, regulated by Gal4
    478..702     +  CDS            E: VEMP_SARS2 - Experimental evidence at protein level: Swiss-Prot protein existence level 1. Plays a central role in virus morphogenesis and assembly. Acts as a viroporin and self-assembles in host membranes forming pentameric protein-lipid pores that allow ion transport. Also plays a role in the induction of apoptosis (By similarity). Regulates the localization of S protein at cis-Golgi, the place of virus budding (PubMed:33229438). May act by slowing down the cell secretory pathway (PubMed:33229438). May interfere with tight-junction stability by interacting with host MPP5. This would result i
    718..1818    +  CDS            malE (fragment): MALE_ECO57 - Experimental evidence at protein level: Swiss-Prot protein existence level 1. Part of the ABC transporter complex MalEFGK involved in maltose/maltodextrin import. Binds maltose and higher maltodextrins. From Escherichia coli O157:H7.
   1847..2019    +  terminator     CYC1 terminator (fragment): S. cerevisiae CYC1; transcription terminator for CYC1
   2055..2231    +  promoter       URA3 promoter (fragment): S. cerevisiae URA3
   2232..3035    +  CDS            URA3: orotidine-5'-phosphate decarboxylase, required for uracil biosynthesis; S. cerevisiae URA3; yeast auxotrophic marker, counterselectable with 5-fluoroorotic acid (5-FOA)
   3118..4100    -  rep_origin     2μ ori: yeast 2μ plasmid origin of replication
   4178..4207    +  terminator     T3Te terminator: phage T3 early transcription terminator
   4229..4816    +  rep_origin     ori: high-copy-number ColE1/pMB1/pBR322/pUC origin of replication
   4828..4855    -  terminator     T7Te terminator: phage T7 early transcription terminator
   4879..5070    -  CDS            rop: Rop protein, which maintains plasmids at low copy number; rop
   5071..5931    -  CDS            AmpR: β-lactamase; bla; confers resistance to ampicillin, carbenicillin, and related antibiotics
   5932..6034    -  promoter       cat promoter: promoter of the E. coli cat gene encoding chloramphenicol acetyltransferase
   6035..6066    -  terminator     tonB terminator: bidirectional E. coli tonB-P14 transcription terminator
>Addgene plasmid #148977 | pGBW-m4046380 | addgene full sequence | sequence record 299915 | Addgene NGS Result
GCGGCCGCTTGCTATATTGAAGTACGGATTAGAAGCCGCCGAGCGGGCGACAGCCCTCCGACGGAAGACT
CTCCTCCGTGCGTCCTCGTCTTCACCGGTCGCGTTCCTGAAACGCAGATGTGCCTCGCGCCGCACTGCTC
CGAACAATAAAGATTCTACAATACTAGCTTTTATGGTTATGAAGAGGAAAAATTGGCAGTAACCTGGCCC
CACAAACCTTCAAATTAACGAATCAAATTAACAACCATAGGATGATAATGCGATTAGTTTTTTAGCCTTA
TTTCTGGGGTAATTAATCAGCGAAGCGATGATTTTTGATCTATTAACAGATATATAAATGGAAAAGCTGC
ATAACCACTTTAACTAATACTTTCAACATTTTCAGTTTGTATTACTTCTTATTCAAATGTCATAAAAGTA
TCAACAAAAAATTGTTAATATACCTCTATACTTTAACGTCAAGGAGAAAAAACTATAATGTATTCTTTTG
TTAGCGAGGAAACGGGAACTCTTATAGTAAACTCGGTGCTATTATTCCTGGCTTTCGTCGTTTTTCTCTT
GGTTACCTTAGCAATTTTGACTGCCTTGAGGTTGTGTGCGTACTGCTGTAATATCGTCAACGTTTCATTG
GTCAAGCCTTCTTTCTACGTTTACTCCAGAGTCAAAAATTTGAACTCCTCTCGCGTCCCAGATTTATTGG
TTCTCGTGCCGAGAGGTTCTAAAATCGAGGAAGGTAAGCTAGTCATTTGGATAAATGGAGATAAGGGTTA
CAACGGTTTGGCAGAAGTAGGCAAGAAATTTGAAAAGGACACAGGTATCAAGGTGACGGTTGAACATCCA
GACAAGTTAGAAGAAAAATTCCCTCAAGTTGCTGCTACTGGTGATGGTCCCGACATTATTTTCTGGGCCC
ACGATCGTTTTGGTGGATATGCTCAGTCAGGTTTGCTGGCTGAGATCACCCCAGACAAGGCCTTCCAAGA
TAAATTGTACCCATTCACTTGGGATGCTGTCAGATACAACGGTAAGCTTATAGCATATCCAATTGCTGTT
GAAGCCTTATCGTTGATCTACAATAAGGACTTGTTACCTAACCCACCAAAGACATGGGAAGAAATTCCAG
CTTTGGATAAAGAGCTAAAGGCCAAGGGAAAAAGCGCTTTGATGTTTAACTTACAAGAACCTTATTTCAC
CTGGCCATTAATCGCTGCTGACGGTGGTTACGCATTTAAATACGAAAACGGTAAGTATGACATTAAGGAT
GTCGGCGTTGATAATGCTGGTGCAAAGGCTGGTTTGACCTTCTTGGTTGATTTAATAAAGAATAAACACA
TGAACGCTGACACTGACTACTCTATCGCCGAAGCCGCTTTCAACAAGGGTGAAACTGCTATGACCATAAA
TGGTCCATGGGCCTGGAGTAACATTGATACTTCTAAAGTAAACTATGGTGTCACTGTTTTGCCTACATTC
AAAGGCCAACCATCCAAGCCCTTTGTCGGTGTTCTATCCGCTGGCATCAATGCTGCTTCTCCAAACAAGG
AGCTAGCTAAAGAATTTTTGGAAAATTACTTGTTAACTGACGAAGGTTTGGAGGCCGTTAACAAGGACAA
GCCATTGGGTGCTGTCGCTTTGAAATCTTACGAAGAAGAATTGGCTAAGGATCCCAGAATTGCCGCTACC
ATGGAGAACGCCCAAAAGGGTGAAATTATGCCAAACATCCCACAAATGTCAGCCTTCTGGTACGCAGTTA
GGACTGCCGTGATTAATGCTGCTTCCGGTAGACAAACCGTCGACGAAGCATTAAAAGATGCTCAAACGTA
AACAGGCCCCTTTTCCTTTGTCGATATCATGTAATTAGTTATGTCACGCTTACATTCACGCCCTCCTCCC
ACATCCGCTCTAACCGAAAAGGAAGGAGTTAGACAACCTGAAGTCTAGGTCCCTATTTATTTTTTTTAAT
AGTTATGTTAGTATTAAGAACGTTATTTATATTTCAAATTTTTCTTTTTTTTCTGTACAAAGCGGCCGCC
GAACCACTAGTGCACTGCAGTACACGGTTTCCTTGAAATTTTTTTGATTCGGTAATCTCCGAACAGAAGG
AAGAACGAAGGAAGGAGCACAGACTTAGATTGGTATATATACGCATATGTAGTGTTGAAGAAACATGAAA
TTGCCCAGTATTCTTAACCCAACTGCACAGAACAAAAACGTGCAGGAAACGAAGATAAATCATGTCGAAA
GCTACATATAAGGAACGTGCTGCTACTCATCCTAGTCCTGTTGCTGCCAAGCTATTTAATATCATGCACG
AAAAGCAAACAAACTTGTGTGCTTCATTGGATGTTCGTACCACCAAGGAATTACTGGAGTTAGTTGAAGC
ATTAGGTCCCAAAATTTGTTTACTAAAAACACATGTGGATATCTTGACTGATTTTTCCATGGAGGGCACA
GTTAAGCCGCTAAAGGCATTATCCGCCAAGTACAATTTTTTACTCTTCGAGGACAGAAAATTTGCTGACA
TTGGTAATACAGTCAAATTGCAGTACTCTGCGGGTGTATACAGAATAGCAGAATGGGCAGACATTACGAA
TGCACACGGTGTGGTGGGCCCAGGTATTGTTAGCGGTTTGAAGCAGGCGGCAGAAGAAGTAACAAAGGAA
CCTAGAGGCCTTTTGATGTTAGCAGAATTGTCATGCAAGGGCTCCCTATCTACTGGAGAATATACTAAGG
GTACTGTTGACATTGCGAAGAGCGACAAAGATTTTGTTATCGGCTTTATTGCTCAAAGAGACATGGGTGG
AAGAGATGAAGGTTACGATTGGTTGATTATGACACCCGGTGTGGGTTTAGATGACAAGGGAGATGCATTG
GGTCAACAGTATAGAACCGTGGATGATGTGGTTTCTACAGGATCTGACATTATTATTGTTGGAAGAGGAC
TATTTGCAAAGGGAAGGGATGCTAAGGTAGAGGGTGAACGTTACAGAAAAGCAGGCTGGGAAGCATATTT
GAGAAGATGCGGCCAGCAAAACTAAAAAACTGTATTATAAGTAAATGCATGTATACTAAACTCACAAATT
AGAGCTTCAATTTAATTATATCAGTTATTACCCGAGTAACGAAGCATCTGTGCTTCATTTTGTAGAACAA
AAATGCAACGCGAGAGCGCTAATTTTTCAAACAAAGAATCTGAGCTGCATTTTTACAGAACAGAAATGCA
ACGCGAAAGCGCTATTTTACCAACGAAGAATCTGTGCTTCATTTTTGTAAAACAAAAATGCAACGCGAGA
GCGCTAATTTTTCAAACAAAGAATCTGAGCTGCATTTTTACAGAACAGAAATGCAACGCGAGAGCGCTAT
TTTACCAACAAAGAATCTATACTTCTTTTTTGTTCTACAAAAATGCATCCCGAGAGCGCTATTTTTCTAA
CAAAGCATCTTAGATTACTTTTTTTCTCCTTTGTGCGCTCTATAATGCAGTCTCTTGATAACTTTTTGCA
CTGTAGGTCCGTTAAGGTTAGAAGAAGGCTACTTTGGTGTCTATTTTCTCTTCCATAAAAAAAGCCTGAC
TCCACTTCCCGCGTTTACTGATTACTAGCGAAGCTGCGGGTGCATTTTTTCAAGATAAAGGCATCCCCGA
TTATATTCTATACCGATGTGGATTGCGCATACTTTGTGAACAGAAAGTGATAGCGTTGATGATTCTTCAT
TGGTCAGAAAATTATGAACGGTTTCTTCTATTTTGTCTCTATATACTACGTATAGGAAATGTTTACATTT
TCGTATTGTTTTCGATTCACTCTATGAATAGTTCTTACTACAATTTTTTTGTCTAAAGAGTAATACTAGA
GATAAACATAAAAAATGTAGAGGTCGAGTTTAGATGCAAGTTCAAGGAGCGAAAGGTGGATGGGTAGGTT
ATATAGGGATATAGCACAGAGATATATAGCAAAGAGATACTTTTGAGCAATGTTTGTGGAAGCGGTATTC
GCAATATTTTAGTAGCTCGTTACAGTCCGGTGCGTTTTTGGTTTTTTGAAAGTGCGTCATCAGAGCGCTT
TTGGTTTTCAAAAGCGCTCTGAAGTTCCTATACTTTCTAGCTAGAGAATAGGAACTTCCCGAGCGGCCGC
GTGTTACAAGCTTGACTCCAGCGTAACTGGACTGCAATCAACTCACTGGCTCACCTTCACGGGTGGGCCT
TTCTTCGGTAGAAAATCAAAGGATCTTCTTGAGATCCTTTTTTTCTGCGCGTAATCTGCTGCTTGCAAAC
AAAAAAACCACCGCTACCAGCGGTGGTTTGTTTGCCGGATCAAGAGCTACCAACTCTTTTTCCGAGGTAA
CTGGCTTCAGCAGAGCGCAGATACCAAATACTGTTCTTCTAGTGTAGCCGTAGTTAGGCCACCACTTCAA
GAACTCTGTAGCACCGCCTACATACCTCGCTCTGCTAATCCTGTTACCAGTGGCTGCTGCCAGTGGCGAT
AAGTCGTGTCTTACCGGGTTGGACTCAAGACGATAGTTACCGGATAAGGCGCAGCGGTCGGGCTGAACGG
GGGGTTCGTGCACACAGCCCAGCTTGGAGCGAACGACCTACACCGAACTGAGATACCTACAGCGTGAGCT
ATGAGAAAGCGCCACGCTTCCCGAAGGGAGAAAGGCGGACAGGTATCCGGTAAGCGGCAGGGTCGGAACA
GGAGAGCGCACGAGGGAGCTTCCAGGGGTAAACGCCTGGTATCTTTATAGTCCTGTCGGGTTTCGCCACC
TCTGACTTGAGCATCGATTTTTGTGATGCTCGTCAGGGGGGCGGAGCCTATGGAAAAACGCCAGCAACGC
AGAAAGGCCCACCCGAAGGTGAGCCAGGTGATTACATTTGGGCCCTCATCAGAGGTTTTCACCGTCATCA
CCGAAACGCGCGAGGCAGCTGCGGTAAAGCTCATCAGCGTGGTCGTGAAGCGATTCACAGATGTCTGCCT
GTTCATCCGCGTCCAGCTCGTTGAGTTTCTCCAGAAGCGTTAATGTCTGGCTTCTGATAAAGCGGGCCAT
GTTAAGGGCGGTTTTTTCCTGTTTGGTCACTTACCAATGCTTAATCAGTGAGGCACCTATCTCAGCGATC
TGTCTATTTCGTTCATCCATAGTTGCCTGACTCCCCGTCGTGTAGATAACTACGATGCGGGAGGGCTTAC
CATCTGGCCCCAGTGCTGCAATGATACCGCGAGACCCACGCTCACCGGCTCCAGATTTATCAGCAATAAA
CCAGCCAGCCGGGAGGGCCGAGCGCAGAAGTGATCCTGCAACTTTATCCGCCTCCATCCAGTCTATTAAT
TGTTGCCGGGAAGCTAGAGTAAGTAGTTCGCCAGTTAATAGTTTGCGCAACGTTGTTGCCATTGCTACAG
GCATCGTGGTGTCACGCTCGTCGTTTGGTATGGCTTCATTCAGCTCCGGTTCCCAACGATCAAGGCGAGT
TACATGATCCCCCATGTTGTGCAAAAAAGCGGTTAGCTCCTTCGGTCCTCCGATCGTTGCCAGAAGTAAG
TTGGCCGCAGTGTTATCACTCATGGTTATGGCAGCACTGCATAATTCTCTTACTGTCATGCCATCCGTGA
GATGCTTTTCTGTGACTGGTGAGTACTCAACCAAGTCATTCTGAGAATAGTGTATGCGGCGACCGAGTTG
CTCTTGCCCGGCGTCAATACGGGATAATACCGCGCCACATAGCAGAACTTTAAAAGTGCTCATCATTGGA
AAACGTTCTTCGGGGCGTAAACTCTCAAGGATCTTACCGCTGTTGAGATCCAGTTCGATGTAACCCACTC
GTGCACCCAACTGATCTTCAGCATCTTTTACTTTCACCAGCGTTTCTGGGTGAGCAAAAACAGGAAGGCA
AAATGCCGCAAAAAAGGGAATAAGGGCGACACGGAAATGTTGAATACTCATTTTAGCTTCCTTAGCTCCT
GAAAATCTCGATAACTCAAAAAATACGCCCGGTAGTGATCTTATTTCATTATGGTGAAAGTTGGAACCTC
TTACGTGCCGATCAAGTCAAAAGCCTCCGGTCGGAGGCTTTTGACTTTCTGCTATGGAGGTCAGGTATGA
TTTAAATGGTCAGTTAGA
